LOCUS       Exported 7578 bp ds-DNA circular SYN 10-SEP-2021
DEFINITION  synthetic circular DNA.
ACCESSION   .
VERSION     .
KEYWORDS    .
SOURCE      synthetic DNA construct
  ORGANISM  synthetic DNA construct
REFERENCE   1 (bases 1 to 7578)
  AUTHORS   Enzo Mameli
  TITLE     Direct Submission
  JOURNAL   Exported Friday, Sep 10, 2021 from SnapGene 5.1.7
            https://www.snapgene.com
FEATURES             Location/Qualifiers
     source          1..7578
                     /organism="synthetic DNA construct"
                     /mol_type="other DNA"
     promoter        96..200
                     /gene="bla"
                     /label=AmpR promoter
     CDS             201..1061
                     /codon_start=1
                     /gene="bla"
                     /product="beta-lactamase"
                     /label=AmpR
                     /note="confers resistance to ampicillin, carbenicillin, and
                     related antibiotics"
                     /translation="MSIQHFRVALIPFFAAFCLPVFAHPETLVKVKDAEDQLGARVGYI
                     ELDLNSGKILESFRPEERFPMMSTFKVLLCGAVLSRIDAGQEQLGRRIHYSQNDLVEYS
                     PVTEKHLTDGMTVRELCSAAITMSDNTAANLLLTTIGGPKELTAFLHNMGDHVTRLDRW
                     EPELNEAIPNDERDTTMPVAMATTLRKLLTGELLTLASRQQLIDWMEADKVAGPLLRSA
                     LPAGWFIADKSGAGERGSRGIIAALGPDGKPSRIVVIYTTGSQATMDERNRQIAEIGAS
                     LIKHW"
     rep_origin      1232..1820
                     /direction=RIGHT
                     /label=ori
                     /note="high-copy-number ColE1/pMB1/pBR322/pUC origin of
                     replication"
     protein_bind    2108..2129
                     /label=CAP binding site
                     /bound_moiety="E. coli catabolite activator protein"
                     /note="CAP binding activates transcription in the
                     presenceof cAMP."
     promoter        2144..2174
                     /label=lac promoter
                     /note="promoter for the E. coli lac operon"
     protein_bind    2182..2198
                     /label=lac operator
                     /bound_moiety="lac repressor encoded by lacI"
                     /note="The lac repressor binds to the lac operator
                     toinhibit transcription in E. coli. This inhibition can be
                     relieved by adding lactose or
                     isopropyl-beta-D-thiogalactopyranoside (IPTG)."
     primer_bind     2206..2222
                     /label=M13 rev
                     /note="common sequencing primer, one of multiple similar
                     variants"
     protein_bind    2276..2309
                     /label=attB
                     /bound_moiety="phage phi-C31 integrase"
                     /note="minimal attB site for the phi-C31 integrase (Grothet
                     al., 2000)"
     promoter        2319..2496
                     /label=U6 (CPIJ039728)
                     /note="promoter from CPIJ039728"
     misc_RNA        2515..2590
                     /label=gRNA scaffold
                     /note="guide RNA scaffold for the Streptococcus pyogenes
                     CRISPR/Cas9 system"
     misc_feature    2599..2646
                     /label=3' Flank CPIJ039728
     misc_feature    2647..2794
                     /label=3'end snRNAU696AB Dmel
     promoter        2853..5362
                     /label=Ac5 promoter
                     /note="Drosophila melanogaster actin 5C promoter"
     CDS             5396..6112
                     /codon_start=1
                     /product="enhanced blue variant of GFP (Ai et al., 2007)"
                     /label=EBFP2
                     /note="mammalian codon-optimized"
                     /translation="MVSKGEELFTGVVPILVELDGDVNGHKFSVRGEGEGDATNGKLTL
                     KFICTTGKLPVPWPTLVTTLSHGVQCFARYPDHMKQHDFFKSAMPEGYVQERTIFFKDD
                     GTYKTRAEVKFEGDTLVNRIELKGVDFKEDGNILGHKLEYNFNSHNIYIMAVKQKNGIK
                     VNFKIRHNVEDGSVQLADHYQQNTPIGDGPVLLPDSHYLSTQSVLSKDPNEKRDHMVLL
                     EFRTAAGITLGMDELYK"
     CDS             6116..6169
                     /codon_start=1
                     /product="2A peptide from Thosea asigna virus
                     capsidprotein"
                     /label=T2A
                     /note="Eukaryotic ribosomes fail to insert a peptide bond
                     between the Gly and Pro residues, yielding separate
                     polypeptides."
                     /translation="EGRGSLLTCGDVEENPGP"
     CDS             6194..6793
                     /codon_start=1
                     /gene="pac from Streptomyces alboniger"
                     /product="puromycin N-acetyltransferase"
                     /label=PuroR
                     /note="confers resistance to puromycin"
                     /translation="MTEYKPTVRLATRDDVPRAVRTLAAAFADYPATRHTVDPDRHIER
                     VTELQELFLTRVGLDIGKVWVADDGAAVAVWTTPESVEAGAVFAEIGPRMAELSGSRLA
                     AQQQMEGLLAPHRPKEPAWFLATVGVSPDHQGKGLGSAVVLPGVEAAERAGVPAFLETS
                     APRNLPFYERLGFTVTADVEVPEGPRTWCMTRKPGA"
     polyA_signal    6820..6941
                     /label=SV40 poly(A) signal
                     /note="SV40 polyadenylation signal"
     protein_bind    7135..7168
                     /label=attB
                     /bound_moiety="phage phi-C31 integrase"
                     /note="minimal attB site for the phi-C31 integrase (Grothet
                     al., 2000)"
     primer_bind     complement(7184..7200)
                     /label=M13 fwd
                     /note="common sequencing primer, one of multiple similar
                     variants"
ORIGIN
        1 gacgaaaggg cctcgtgata cgcctatttt tataggttaa tgtcatgata ataatggttt
       61 cttagacgtc aggtggcact tttcggggaa atgtgcgcgg aacccctatt tgtttatttt
      121 tctaaataca ttcaaatatg tatccgctca tgagacaata accctgataa atgcttcaat
      181 aatattgaaa aaggaagagt atgagtattc aacatttccg tgtcgccctt attccctttt
      241 ttgcggcatt ttgccttcct gtttttgctc acccagaaac gctggtgaaa gtaaaagatg
      301 ctgaagatca gttgggtgca cgagtgggtt acatcgaact ggatctcaac agcggtaaga
      361 tccttgagag ttttcgcccc gaagaacgtt ttccaatgat gagcactttt aaagttctgc
      421 tatgtggcgc ggtattatcc cgtattgacg ccgggcaaga gcaactcggt cgccgcatac
      481 actattctca gaatgacttg gttgagtact caccagtcac agaaaagcat cttacggatg
      541 gcatgacagt aagagaatta tgcagtgctg ccataaccat gagtgataac actgcggcca
      601 acttacttct gacaacgatc ggaggaccga aggagctaac cgcttttttg cacaacatgg
      661 gggatcatgt aactcgcctt gatcgttggg aaccggagct gaatgaagcc ataccaaacg
      721 acgagcgtga caccacgatg cctgtagcaa tggcaacaac gttgcgcaaa ctattaactg
      781 gcgaactact tactctagct tcccggcaac aattaataga ctggatggag gcggataaag
      841 ttgcaggacc acttctgcgc tcggcccttc cggctggctg gtttattgct gataaatctg
      901 gagccggtga gcgtgggtct cgcggtatca ttgcagcact ggggccagat ggtaagccct
      961 cccgtatcgt agttatctac acgacgggga gtcaggcaac tatggatgaa cgaaatagac
     1021 agatcgctga gataggtgcc tcactgatta agcattggta actgtcagac caagtttact
     1081 catatatact ttagattgat ttaaaacttc atttttaatt taaaaggatc taggtgaaga
     1141 tcctttttga taatctcatg accaaaatcc cttaacgtga gttttcgttc cactgagcgt
     1201 cagaccccgt agaaaagatc aaaggatctt cttgagatcc tttttttctg cgcgtaatct
     1261 gctgcttgca aacaaaaaaa ccaccgctac cagcggtggt ttgtttgccg gatcaagagc
     1321 taccaactct ttttccgaag gtaactggct tcagcagagc gcagatacca aatactgttc
     1381 ttctagtgta gccgtagtta ggccaccact tcaagaactc tgtagcaccg cctacatacc
     1441 tcgctctgct aatcctgtta ccagtggctg ctgccagtgg cgataagtcg tgtcttaccg
     1501 ggttggactc aagacgatag ttaccggata aggcgcagcg gtcgggctga acggggggtt
     1561 cgtgcacaca gcccagcttg gagcgaacga cctacaccga actgagatac ctacagcgtg
     1621 agctatgaga aagcgccacg cttcccgaag ggagaaaggc ggacaggtat ccggtaagcg
     1681 gcagggtcgg aacaggagag cgcacgaggg agcttccagg gggaaacgcc tggtatcttt
     1741 atagtcctgt cgggtttcgc cacctctgac ttgagcgtcg atttttgtga tgctcgtcag
     1801 gggggcggag cctatggaaa aacgccagca acgcggcctt tttacggttc ctggcctttt
     1861 gctggccttt tgctcacatg ttctttcctg cgttatcccc tgattctgtg gataaccgta
     1921 ttaccgcctt tgagtgagct gataccgctc gccgcagccg aacgaccgag cgcagcgagt
     1981 cagtgagcga ggaagcggaa gagcgcccaa tacgcaaacc gcctctcccc gcgcgttggc
     2041 cgattcatta atgcagctgg cacgacaggt ttcccgactg gaaagcgggc agtgagcgca
     2101 acgcaattaa tgtgagttag ctcactcatt aggcacccca ggctttacac tttatgcttc
     2161 cggctcgtat gttgtgtgga attgtgagcg gataacaatt tcacacagga aacagctatg
     2221 accatgatta cgccaagctt gcatgcctgc aggtcgactc tagaggatcc cccgggtgcc
     2281 agggcgtgcc cttgggctcc ccgggcgcgt acttcgaagg catgaaatcg acgttgcaaa
     2341 ttgttttgag acagatctaa taggacttct ttttgatatt gcaggtaatt tacctgttat
     2401 tacctgtgca ttgaacttgg aaacaaatat taaatatcgc tagaactgaa ttgaagtgct
     2461 ataactatat aagcaaaatt tgagcccacg gtactcgggt cttcgagaag acctgtttta
     2521 gagctagaaa tagcaagtta aaataaggct agtccgttat caacttgaaa aagtggcacc
     2581 gagtcggtgc ttttttttgt gattctggtt tctttttgtt ttcttttgga agattagatt
     2641 tttttatttt ttgcctacct ggagcctgag agttgttcaa taaaataaaa atgtttcgtt
     2701 tttttgcttt cgccagtatt tattattttt catcaatatg tattcaattt ggtatgtatt
     2761 tagtaattgt aatatataga caatggtttt ccgtggtacc cagcatgcaa ttctatattc
     2821 taaaaacaca aatgatactt ctaaaaaaaa atcatgaatg gcatcaactc tgaatcaaat
     2881 ctttgcagat gcacctactt ctcatttcca ctgtcacatc atttttccag atctcgctgc
     2941 ctgttatgtg gcccacaaac caagacacgt tttatggcca ttaaagctgg ctgatcgtcg
     3001 ccaaacacca aatacataat gaatatgtac acattcgaga aagaagcgat caaagaagca
     3061 tcttcgggcg gagtaggaga atgcggagga gaaggagaac gagctgatct agtatctctc
     3121 cacaatccaa tgccaactga ccaactggcc atattcggag caatttgaag ccaatttcca
     3181 tcgcctggcg atcgctccat tcttggctat atgtttttca ccgttacccg gggccatttt
     3241 caaagactcg tcggcaagat aagattgtgt cactcgctgt ctctcttcat ttgtcgaaga
     3301 atgctgagga atttcgcgat gacgtcggcg agtattttga agaatgagaa taatttgtat
     3361 ttatacgaaa atcagttagt ggaattttct acaaaaacat gttatctata gataattttg
     3421 ttgcaaaata tgttgactat gacaaagatt gtatgtatat acctttaatg tattctcatt
     3481 ttcttatgta tttataatgg caatgatgat actgatgata ttttaagatg atgccagacc
     3541 aaaaggcttg aatttctgcg tcttttgccg aacgcagtgc atgtgcaatt gttgtttttt
     3601 ggaatattca attttcggac tgtccgcttt gatttcagtt tcttggctta ttcaaaaagc
     3661 aaagtaaagc caaaaaagcg agatggcaat accaaatgcg gcaaaacggt agtggaagga
     3721 aaggggtgcg gggcagcgga aggaagggtg gggcggggcg tggcggggtc tgtggctggg
     3781 cgcgacgtca ccgacgttgg agccactcct ttgaccatgt gtgcgtgtgt gtattattcg
     3841 tgtctcgcca ctcgccggtt gtttttttct ttttatgctg cgctctctct agcgccatct
     3901 cgcttacgca tgctcaacgc accgcatgtt gccgtttcct tttatgcgtc attttggctc
     3961 gaaataggca attatttaaa caaagattag tcaacgaaaa cgctaaaata aataagtcta
     4021 caatatggtt acttattgcc atgtgtgtgc agccaacgat agcaacaaaa gcaacaacac
     4081 aggtggcttt ccctctttca ctttttgttt gcaagccgcg tgcgagcaag acggcacgac
     4141 cggcaaacgc aattacgctg acaaagagca gacgaagttt tggcgaaaaa catcaaggcg
     4201 cctgatacga atgcatttgc aataacaatt gcgatattta atattgttta tgaagctgtt
     4261 tgacttcaaa acacacaaaa aaaaaaataa aacaaattat ttgaaagaga attaggaatc
     4321 ggacgcttat cgttagggta acaacaagaa atgcttactg agtcacagcc tctggaaaac
     4381 tgccgcaagc cagagagaga gagaaaaaga gggagagcag cttagaccgc atgtgcttgt
     4441 gtgtgaggcg tctctctctt cgtctctgtt gcgcaaacgc atagactgca ctgagaaaat
     4501 cgattaccta ttttttatga atgaatattt gcactattac tattcaaaac tattaagata
     4561 gcaatcacat tcaatagcca aatactatac cacctgagcg atgcaacgaa atgatcaatt
     4621 tgagcaaaaa tgctgcatat ttaggacggc atcattatag aaatgcttct tgctgtgtac
     4681 ttttctctcg tctggcagct gtttcgccgt tattgttaaa accggcttaa gttaggtgtg
     4741 ttttctacga ctagtgaatg ccctactaga agatgtgtgt tgcacaaaat gtccctggaa
     4801 taaccaattt gaagtgcaga tagcagtaaa cgtaagctaa tatgaatatt atttaactgt
     4861 aatgttttaa tatcgctgga cattactaat aaacccacta taaacacatg tacatatgta
     4921 tgttttggca tacaatgagt agttggggaa aaaatgtgta aaagcaccgt gaccatcaca
     4981 gcataaagat aaccagctga agtatcgaat atgagtaacc cccaaattga atcacatgcc
     5041 gcaactgata ggacccatgg aagtacactc ttcatggcga tatacaagac acacacaagc
     5101 acgaacaccc agttgcggag gaaattctcc gtaaatgaaa acccaatcgg cgaacaattc
     5161 atacccatat atggtaaaag ttttgaacgc gacttgagag cggagagcat tgcggctgat
     5221 aaggttttag cgctaagcgg gctttataaa acgggctgcg ggaccagttt tcatatcact
     5281 accgtttgag ttcttgtgct gtgtggatac tcctcccgac acaaagccgc tccatcagcc
     5341 agcagtcgtc taatccagag accccggatc cagatgaatt cgcccttgtt taaacatggt
     5401 gagcaagggc gaggagctgt tcaccggggt ggtgcccatc ctggtcgagc tggacggcga
     5461 cgtaaacggc cacaagttca gcgtgagggg cgagggcgag ggcgatgcca ccaacggcaa
     5521 gctgaccctg aagttcatct gcaccaccgg caagctgccc gtgccctggc ccaccctcgt
     5581 gaccaccctg agccacggcg tgcagtgctt cgcccgctac cccgaccaca tgaagcagca
     5641 cgacttcttc aagtccgcca tgcccgaagg ctacgtccag gagcgcacca tcttcttcaa
     5701 ggacgacggc acctacaaga cccgcgccga ggtgaagttc gagggcgaca ccctagtgaa
     5761 ccgcatcgag ctgaagggcg tcgacttcaa ggaggacggc aacatcctgg ggcacaagct
     5821 ggagtacaac ttcaacagcc acaacatcta tatcatggcc gtcaagcaga agaacggcat
     5881 caaggtgaac ttcaagatcc gccacaacgt ggaggacggc agcgtgcagc tcgccgacca
     5941 ctaccagcag aacaccccca tcggcgacgg ccccgtgctg ctgcccgaca gccactacct
     6001 gagcacccag tccgtgctga gcaaagaccc caacgagaag cgcgatcaca tggtcctgct
     6061 ggagttccgc accgccgccg ggatcactct cggcatggac gagctgtaca agcttgaggg
     6121 cagaggaagc cttctaacat gcggtgacgt ggaggagaat cccggccctg ctagcggtag
     6181 cggcagcggt agcatgaccg agtacaagcc cacggtgcgc ctcgccaccc gcgacgacgt
     6241 cccccgggcc gtacgcaccc tcgccgccgc gttcgccgac taccccgcca cgcgccacac
     6301 cgtcgacccg gaccgccaca tcgagcgggt caccgagctg caagaactct tcctcacgcg
     6361 cgtcgggctc gacatcggca aggtgtgggt cgcggacgac ggcgccgcgg tggcggtctg
     6421 gaccacgccg gagagcgtcg aagcgggggc ggtgttcgcc gagatcggcc cgcgcatggc
     6481 cgagttgagc ggttcccggc tggccgcgca gcaacagatg gaaggcctcc tggcgccgca
     6541 ccggcccaag gagcccgcgt ggttcctggc caccgtcggc gtctcgcccg accaccaggg
     6601 caagggtctg ggcagcgccg tcgtgctccc cggagtggag gcggccgagc gcgccggggt
     6661 gcccgccttc ctggagacct ccgcgccccg caacctcccc ttctacgagc ggctcggctt
     6721 caccgtcacc gccgacgtcg aggtgcccga aggaccgcgc acctggtgca tgacccgcaa
     6781 gcccggtgcc tgactcgagg gatccgaatt cagacatgat aagatacatt gatgagtttg
     6841 gacaaaccac aactagaatg cagtgaaaaa aatgctttat ttgtgaaatt tgtgatgcta
     6901 ttgctttatt tgtaaccatt ataagctgca ataaacaagt taacaacaac aattgcattc
     6961 attttatgtt tcaggttcag ggggaggtgt gggaggtttt ttaaagcaag taaaacctct
     7021 acaaatgtgg tatggctgat tatgatcagt cgaccgatgc ccttgagagc cttcaaccca
     7081 gtcagctcct tccggtgggc gcggggcatg actatcgtcg ccgcacttat ggtacgcgcc
     7141 cggggagccc aagggcacgc cctggcaccc gaagggcgaa ttcactggcc gtcgttttac
     7201 aacgtcgtga ctgggaaaac cctggcgtta cccaacttaa tcgccttgca gcacatcccc
     7261 ctttcgccag ctggcgtaat agcgaagagg cccgcaccga tcgcccttcc caacagttgc
     7321 gcagcctgaa tggcgaatgg cgcctgatgc ggtattttct ccttacgcat ctgtgcggta
     7381 tttcacaccg catatggtgc actctcagta caatctgctc tgatgccgca tagttaagcc
     7441 agccccgaca cccgccaaca cccgctgacg cgccctgacg ggcttgtctg ctcccggcat
     7501 ccgcttacag acaagctgtg accgtctccg ggagctgcat gtgtcagagg ttttcaccgt
     7561 catcaccgaa acgcgcga
//
