>Addgene plasmid #176670 | pLib6.4B-Cquin_728 | addgene full sequence | sequence record 348535 | Addgene NGS Result
GACGAAAGGGCCTCGTGATACGCCTATTTTTATAGGTTAATGTCATGATAATAATGGTTTCTTAGACGTC
AGGTGGCACTTTTCGGGGAAATGTGCGCGGAACCCCTATTTGTTTATTTTTCTAAATACATTCAAATATG
TATCCGCTCATGAGACAATAACCCTGATAAATGCTTCAATAATATTGAAAAAGGAAGAGTATGAGTATTC
AACATTTCCGTGTCGCCCTTATTCCCTTTTTTGCGGCATTTTGCCTTCCTGTTTTTGCTCACCCAGAAAC
GCTGGTGAAAGTAAAAGATGCTGAAGATCAGTTGGGTGCACGAGTGGGTTACATCGAACTGGATCTCAAC
AGCGGTAAGATCCTTGAGAGTTTTCGCCCCGAAGAACGTTTTCCAATGATGAGCACTTTTAAAGTTCTGC
TATGTGGCGCGGTATTATCCCGTATTGACGCCGGGCAAGAGCAACTCGGTCGCCGCATACACTATTCTCA
GAATGACTTGGTTGAGTACTCACCAGTCACAGAAAAGCATCTTACGGATGGCATGACAGTAAGAGAATTA
TGCAGTGCTGCCATAACCATGAGTGATAACACTGCGGCCAACTTACTTCTGACAACGATCGGAGGACCGA
AGGAGCTAACCGCTTTTTTGCACAACATGGGGGATCATGTAACTCGCCTTGATCGTTGGGAACCGGAGCT
GAATGAAGCCATACCAAACGACGAGCGTGACACCACGATGCCTGTAGCAATGGCAACAACGTTGCGCAAA
CTATTAACTGGCGAACTACTTACTCTAGCTTCCCGGCAACAATTAATAGACTGGATGGAGGCGGATAAAG
TTGCAGGACCACTTCTGCGCTCGGCCCTTCCGGCTGGCTGGTTTATTGCTGATAAATCTGGAGCCGGTGA
GCGTGGGTCTCGCGGTATCATTGCAGCACTGGGGCCAGATGGTAAGCCCTCCCGTATCGTAGTTATCTAC
ACGACGGGGAGTCAGGCAACTATGGATGAACGAAATAGACAGATCGCTGAGATAGGTGCCTCACTGATTA
AGCATTGGTAACTGTCAGACCAAGTTTACTCATATATACTTTAGATTGATTTAAAACTTCATTTTTAATT
TAAAAGGATCTAGGTGAAGATCCTTTTTGATAATCTCATGACCAAAATCCCTTAACGTGAGTTTTCGTTC
CACTGAGCGTCAGACCCCGTAGAAAAGATCAAAGGATCTTCTTGAGATCCTTTTTTTCTGCGCGTAATCT
GCTGCTTGCAAACAAAAAAACCACCGCTACCAGCGGTGGTTTGTTTGCCGGATCAAGAGCTACCAACTCT
TTTTCCGAAGGTAACTGGCTTCAGCAGAGCGCAGATACCAAATACTGTTCTTCTAGTGTAGCCGTAGTTA
GGCCACCACTTCAAGAACTCTGTAGCACCGCCTACATACCTCGCTCTGCTAATCCTGTTACCAGTGGCTG
CTGCCAGTGGCGATAAGTCGTGTCTTACCGGGTTGGACTCAAGACGATAGTTACCGGATAAGGCGCAGCG
GTCGGGCTGAACGGGGGGTTCGTGCACACAGCCCAGCTTGGAGCGAACGACCTACACCGAACTGAGATAC
CTACAGCGTGAGCTATGAGAAAGCGCCACGCTTCCCGAAGGGAGAAAGGCGGACAGGTATCCGGTAAGCG
GCAGGGTCGGAACAGGAGAGCGCACGAGGGAGCTTCCAGGGGGAAACGCCTGGTATCTTTATAGTCCTGT
CGGGTTTCGCCACCTCTGACTTGAGCGTCGATTTTTGTGATGCTCGTCAGGGGGGCGGAGCCTATGGAAA
AACGCCAGCAACGCGGCCTTTTTACGGTTCCTGGCCTTTTGCTGGCCTTTTGCTCACATGTTCTTTCCTG
CGTTATCCCCTGATTCTGTGGATAACCGTATTACCGCCTTTGAGTGAGCTGATACCGCTCGCCGCAGCCG
AACGACCGAGCGCAGCGAGTCAGTGAGCGAGGAAGCGGAAGAGCGCCCAATACGCAAACCGCCTCTCCCC
GCGCGTTGGCCGATTCATTAATGCAGCTGGCACGACAGGTTTCCCGACTGGAAAGCGGGCAGTGAGCGCA
ACGCAATTAATGTGAGTTAGCTCACTCATTAGGCACCCCAGGCTTTACACTTTATGCTTCCGGCTCGTAT
GTTGTGTGGAATTGTGAGCGGATAACAATTTCACACAGGAAACAGCTATGACCATGATTACGCCAAGCTT
GCATGCCTGCAGGTCGACTCTAGAGGATCCCCCGGGTGCCAGGGCGTGCCCTTGGGCTCCCCGGGCGCGT
ACTTCGAAGGCATGAAATCGACGTTGCAAATTGTTTTGAGACAGATCTAATAGGACTTCTTTTTGATATT
GCAGGTAATTTACCTGTTATTACCTGTGCATTGAACTTGGAAACAAATATTAAATATCGCTAGAACTGAA
TTGAAGTGCTATAACTATATAAGCAAAATTTGAGCCCACGGTACTCGGGTCTTCGAGAAGACCTGTTTTA
GAGCTAGAAATAGCAAGTTAAAATAAGGCTAGTCCGTTATCAACTTGAAAAAGTGGCACCGAGTCGGTGC
TTTTTTTTGTGATTCTGGTTTCTTTTTGTTTTCTTTTGGAAGATTAGATTTTTTTATTTTTTGCCTACCT
GGAGCCTGAGAGTTGTTCAATAAAATAAAAATGTTTCGTTTTTTTGCTTTCGCCAGTATTTATTATTTTT
CATCAATATGTATTCAATTTGGTATGTATTTAGTAATTGTAATATATAGACAATGGTTTTCCGTGGTACC
CAGCATGCAATTCTATATTCTAAAAACACAAATGATACTTCTAAAAAAAAATCATGAATGGCATCAACTC
TGAATCAAATCTTTGCAGATGCACCTACTTCTCATTTCCACTGTCACATCATTTTTCCAGATCTCGCTGC
CTGTTATGTGGCCCACAAACCAAGACACGTTTTATGGCCATTAAAGCTGGCTGATCGTCGCCAAACACCA
AATACATAATGAATATGTACACATTCGAGAAAGAAGCGATCAAAGAAGCATCTTCGGGCGGAGTAGGAGA
ATGCGGAGGAGAAGGAGAACGAGCTGATCTAGTATCTCTCCACAATCCAATGCCAACTGACCAACTGGCC
ATATTCGGAGCAATTTGAAGCCAATTTCCATCGCCTGGCGATCGCTCCATTCTTGGCTATATGTTTTTCA
CCGTTACCCGGGGCCATTTTCAAAGACTCGTCGGCAAGATAAGATTGTGTCACTCGCTGTCTCTCTTCAT
TTGTCGAAGAATGCTGAGGAATTTCGCGATGACGTCGGCGAGTATTTTGAAGAATGAGAATAATTTGTAT
TTATACGAAAATCAGTTAGTGGAATTTTCTACAAAAACATGTTATCTATAGATAATTTTGTTGCAAAATA
TGTTGACTATGACAAAGATTGTATGTATATACCTTTAATGTATTCTCATTTTCTTATGTATTTATAATGG
CAATGATGATACTGATGATATTTTAAGATGATGCCAGACCAAAAGGCTTGAATTTCTGCGTCTTTTGCCG
AACGCAGTGCATGTGCAATTGTTGTTTTTTGGAATATTCAATTTTCGGACTGTCCGCTTTGATTTCAGTT
TCTTGGCTTATTCAAAAAGCAAAGTAAAGCCAAAAAAGCGAGATGGCAATACCAAATGCGGCAAAACGGT
AGTGGAAGGAAAGGGGTGCGGGGCAGCGGAAGGAAGGGTGGGGCGGGGCGTGGCGGGGTCTGTGGCTGGG
CGCGACGTCACCGACGTTGGAGCCACTCCTTTGACCATGTGTGCGTGTGTGTATTATTCGTGTCTCGCCA
CTCGCCGGTTGTTTTTTTCTTTTTATGCTGCGCTCTCTCTAGCGCCATCTCGCTTACGCATGCTCAACGC
ACCGCATGTTGCCGTTTCCTTTTATGCGTCATTTTGGCTCGAAATAGGCAATTATTTAAACAAAGATTAG
TCAACGAAAACGCTAAAATAAATAAGTCTACAATATGGTTACTTATTGCCATGTGTGTGCAGCCAACGAT
AGCAACAAAAGCAACAACACAGGTGGCTTTCCCTCTTTCACTTTTTGTTTGCAAGCCGCGTGCGAGCAAG
ACGGCACGACCGGCAAACGCAATTACGCTGACAAAGAGCAGACGAAGTTTTGGCGAAAAACATCAAGGCG
CCTGATACGAATGCATTTGCAATAACAATTGCGATATTTAATATTGTTTATGAAGCTGTTTGACTTCAAA
ACACACAAAAAAAAAAATAAAACAAATTATTTGAAAGAGAATTAGGAATCGGACGCTTATCGTTAGGGTA
ACAACAAGAAATGCTTACTGAGTCACAGCCTCTGGAAAACTGCCGCAAGCCAGAGAGAGAGAGAAAAAGA
GGGAGAGCAGCTTAGACCGCATGTGCTTGTGTGTGAGGCGTCTCTCTCTTCGTCTCTGTTGCGCAAACGC
ATAGACTGCACTGAAAAAATCGATTACCTATTTTTTATGAATGAATATTTGCACTATTACTATTCAAAAC
TATTAAGATAGCAATCACATTCAATAGCCAAATACTATACCACCTGAGCGATGCAACGAAATGATCAATT
TGAGCAAAAATGCTGCATATTTAGGACGGCATCATTATAGAAATGCTTCTTGCTGTGTACTTTTCTCTCG
TCTGGCAGCTGTTTCGCCGTTATTGTTAAAACCGGCTTAAGTTAGGTGTGTTTTCTACGACTAGTGAATG
CCCTACTAGAAGATGTGTGTTGCACAAAATGTCCCTGGAATAACCAATTTGAAGTGCAGATAGCAGTAAA
CGTAAGCTAATATGAATATTATTTAACTGTAATGTTTTAATATCGCTGGACATTACTAATAAACCCACTA
TAAACACATGTACATATGTATGTTTTGGCATACAATGAGTAGTTGGGGAAAAAATGTGTAAAAGCACCGT
GACCATCACAGCATAAAGATAACCAGCTGAAGTATCGAATATGAGTAACCCCCAAATTGAATCACATGCC
GCAACTGATAGGACCCATGGAAGTACACTCTTCATGGCGATATACAAGACACACACAAGCACGAACACCC
AGTTGCGGAGGAAATTCTCCGTAAATGAAAACCCAATCGGCGAACAATTCATACCCATATATGGTAAAAG
TTTTGAACGCGACTTGAGAGCGGAGAGCATTGCGGCTGATAAGGTTTTAGCGCTAAGCGGGCTTTATAAA
ACGGGCTGCGGGACCAGTTTTCATATCACTACCGTTTGAGTTCTTGTGCTGTGTGGATACTCCTCCCGAC
ACAAAGCCGCTCCATCAGCCAGCAGTCGTCTAATCCAGAGACCCCGGATCCAGGAATTCGCCCTTGTTTA
AACATGGTGAGCAAGGGCGAGGAGCTGTTCACCGGGGTGGTGCCCATCCTGGTCGAGCTGGACGGCGACG
TAAACGGCCACAAGTTCAGCGTGAGGGGCGAGGGCGAGGGCGATGCCACCAACGGCAAGCTGACCCTGAA
GTTCATCTGCACCACCGGCAAGCTGCCCGTGCCCTGGCCCACCCTCGTGACCACCCTGAGCCACGGCGTG
CAGTGCTTCGCCCGCTACCCCGACCACATGAAGCAGCACGACTTCTTCAAGTCCGCCATGCCCGAAGGCT
ACGTCCAGGAGCGCACCATCTTCTTCAAGGACGACGGCACCTACAAGACCCGCGCCGAGGTGAAGTTCGA
GGGCGACACCCTAGTGAACCGCATCGAGCTGAAGGGCGTCGACTTCAAGGAGGACGGCAACATCCTGGGG
CACAAGCTGGAGTACAACTTCAACAGCCACAACATCTATATCATGGCCGTCAAGCAGAAGAACGGCATCA
AGGTGAACTTCAAGATCCGCCACAACGTGGAGGACGGCAGCGTGCAGCTCGCCGACCACTACCAGCAGAA
CACCCCCATCGGCGACGGCCCCGTGCTGCTGCCCGACAGCCACTACCTGAGCACCCAGTCCGTGCTGAGC
AAAGACCCCAACGAGAAGCGCGATCACATGGTCCTGCTGGAGTTCCGCACCGCCGCCGGGATCACTCTCG
GCATGGACGAGCTGTACAAGCTTGAGGGCAGAGGAAGCCTTCTAACATGCGGTGACGTGGAGGAGAATCC
CGGCCCTGCTAGCGGTAGCGGCAGCGGTAGCATGACCGAGTACAAGCCCACGGTGCGCCTCGCCACCCGC
GACGACGTCCCCCGGGCCGTACGCACCCTCGCCGCCGCGTTCGCCGACTACCCCGCCACGCGCCACACCG
TCGACCCGGACCGCCACATCGAGCGGGTCACCGAGCTGCAAGAACTCTTCCTCACGCGCGTCGGGCTCGA
CATCGGCAAGGTGTGGGTCGCGGACGACGGCGCCGCGGTGGCGGTCTGGACCACGCCGGAGAGCGTCGAA
GCGGGGGCGGTGTTCGCCGAGATCGGCCCGCGCATGGCCGAGTTGAGCGGTTCCCGGCTGGCCGCGCAGC
AACAGATGGAAGGCCTCCTGGCGCCGCACCGGCCCAAGGAGCCCGCGTGGTTCCTGGCCACCGTCGGCGT
CTCGCCCGACCACCAGGGCAAGGGTCTGGGCAGCGCCGTCGTGCTCCCCGGAGTGGAGGCGGCCGAGCGC
GCCGGGGTGCCCGCCTTCCTGGAGACCTCCGCGCCCCGCAACCTCCCCTTCTACGAGCGGCTCGGCTTCA
CCGTCACCGCCGACGTCGAGGTGCCCGAAGGACCGCGCACCTGGTGCATGACCCGCAAGCCCGGTGCCTG
ACTCGAGGGATCCAGACATGATAAGATACATTGATGAGTTTGGACAAACCACAACTAGAATGCAGTGAAA
AAAATGCTTTATTTGTGAAATTTGTGATGCTATTGCTTTATTTGTAACCATTATAAGCTGCAATAAACAA
GTTAACAACAACAATTGCATTCATTTTATGTTTCAGGTTCAGGGGGAGGTGTGGGAGGTTTTTTAAAGCA
AGTAAAACCTCTACAAATGTGGTATGGCTGATTATGATCAGTCGACCGATGCCCTTGAGAGCCTTCAACC
CAGTCAGCTCCTTCCGGTGGGCGCGGGGCATGACTATCGTCGCCGCACTTATGGTACGCGCCCGGGGAGC
CCAAGGGCACGCCCTGGCACCCGAAGGGCGAATTCACTGGCCGTCGTTTTACAACGTCGTGACTGGGAAA
ACCCTGGCGTTACCCAACTTAATCGCCTTGCAGCACATCCCCCTTTCGCCAGCTGGCGTAATAGCGAAGA
GGCCCGCACCGATCGCCCTTCCCAACAGTTGCGCAGCCTGAATGGCGAATGGCGCCTGATGCGGTATTTT
CTCCTTACGCATCTGTGCGGTATTTCACACCGCATATGGTGCACTCTCAGTACAATCTGCTCTGATGCCG
CATAGTTAAGCCAGCCCCGACACCCGCCAACACCCGCTGACGCGCCCTGACGGGCTTGTCTGCTCCCGGC
ATCCGCTTACAGACAAGCTGTGACCGTCTCCGGGAGCTGCATGTGTCAGAGGTTTTCACCGTCATCACCG
AAACGCGCGA
Features (pLannotate 1.2.2; 20 found; start..end, strand, type, name):
     96..200     +  promoter       AmpR promoter: bla
    201..1061    +  CDS            AmpR: β-lactamase; bla; confers resistance to ampicillin, carbenicillin, and related antibiotics
   1232..1820    +  rep_origin     ori: high-copy-number ColE1/pMB1/pBR322/pUC origin of replication
   2003..2095    +  CDS            lacI (fragment): lac repressor; lacI; The lac repressor binds to the lac operator to inhibit transcription in E. coli. This inhibition can be relieved by adding lactose or isopropyl-β-D-thiogalactopyranoside (IPTG).
   2108..2129    +  protein_bind   CAP binding site: CAP binding activates transcription in the presence of cAMP. E. coli catabolite activator protein
   2144..2174    +  promoter       lac promoter: promoter for the E. coli lac operon
   2182..2198    +  protein_bind   lac operator: The lac repressor binds to the lac operator to inhibit transcription in E. coli. This inhibition can be relieved by adding lactose or isopropyl-β-D-thiogalactopyranoside (IPTG). lac repressor encoded by lacI
   2235..2272    -  misc_feature   MCS (fragment): pUC18/19 multiple cloning site
   2276..2309    +  protein_bind   attB: minimal attB site for the φC31 integrase (Groth et al., 2000) phage φC31 integrase
   2515..2590    +  misc_RNA       gRNA scaffold: guide RNA scaffold for the Streptococcus pyogenes CRISPR/Cas9 system
   2853..5362    +  promoter       Ac5 promoter: Drosophila melanogaster actin 5C promoter
   5394..6110    +  CDS            EBFP2: EBFP2 is a basic (constitutively fluorescent) blue fluorescent protein published in 2007, derived from Aequorea victoria. It is reported to be a rapidly-maturing monomer with moderate acid sensitivity.
   6192..6791    +  CDS            PuroR: puromycin N-acetyltransferase; pac from Streptomyces alboniger; confers resistance to puromycin
   6799..6933    -  polyA_signal   SV40 poly(A) signal: SV40 polyadenylation signal
   6956..7040    -  CDS            large T antigen (fragment): large T antigen from SV40 (simian virus 40)
   7041..7123    +  CDS            TcR (fragment): tetracycline efflux protein; tet; confers resistance to tetracycline
   7127..7160    -  protein_bind   attB: minimal attB site for the φC31 integrase (Groth et al., 2000) phage φC31 integrase
   7172..7329    +  CDS            lacZα (fragment): LacZα fragment of β-galactosidase; lacZ fragment
   7335..7434    -  misc_feature   bom (fragment): basis of mobility region from pBR322
   7536..1       -  CDS            rop (fragment) (across the origin): Rop protein, which maintains plasmids at low copy number; rop
