[The description below was written by a language model from this plasmid's Addgene catalogue record, the feature table of its GenBank file and pLannotate feature annotations shown in this document.]
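Description:
pLib6.4B-Cquin_728 is an empty sgRNA expression and library-delivery backbone for CRISPR work in mosquito and other insect cells, built on pUC19. It is propagated in E. coli as a high-copy plasmid through the ColE1/pUC origin and selected with ampicillin via the bla gene. Remnants of the pUC lac promoter/operator region, the lacZα fragment and the M13 primer sites flank the engineered cassette. The depositor's map is about 7.6 kb. The repository's sequencing result is a few bases shorter but shows the same overall feature layout.

The functional payload sits between two minimal phiC31 attB sites, an arrangement that permits recombination-mediated cassette exchange: in the presence of phiC31 integrase, the region between the attB sites can be swapped into a paired attP acceptor locus in a cell line or organism, leaving the bacterial backbone behind. Within this region, a Culex quinquefasciatus U6 promoter (from gene CPIJ039728) precedes a Streptococcus pyogenes Cas9 guide RNA scaffold. Targeting sequences are cloned into a BbsI cassette, which by the annotated coordinates would lie in the short gap between promoter and scaffold. The scaffold is followed by 3' flanking sequence from the same Culex gene and a Drosophila U6 snRNA 3' end, which presumably supply Pol III termination.

Downstream, the Drosophila melanogaster Actin5C promoter drives EBFP2 linked through a T2A peptide to puromycin N-acetyltransferase, terminated by an SV40 polyadenylation signal. Integrated cells are therefore both blue fluorescent and puromycin resistant. No insert is present. According to the associated publication, the vector belongs to a toolset for pooled CRISPR knockout screening in mosquito cells, in which each integrated cassette delivers a single guide.
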