Addgene plasmid #176670: pLib6.4B-Cquin_728
Purpose: (Empty Backbone) Expression of sgRNA under C. quinquefasciatus U6 (CPIJ039728) promoter & delivery of D.mel-Actin5C::EBFP2-2A-puro|sgRNA cassette through PhiC31 RCME to AttP acceptor cell line/organism
Depositing lab: Norbert Perrimon. Depositing organization: Harvard Medical School. Publication: Bioinformatic and cell-based tools for pooled CRISPR knockout screening in mosquitos. Viswanatha R, Mameli E, Rodiger J, Merckaert P, Feitosa-Suntheimer F, Colpitts TM, Mohr SE, Hu Y, Perrimon N. Nat Commun. 2021 Nov 24;12(1):6825. doi: 10.1038/s41467-021-27129-3. PubMed 34819517.
Backbone
  Vector backbone: pUC19
  Vector type: Insect Expression ; CRISPR
  Selectable markers: Puromycin
Growth in bacteria
  Bacterial resistance: Ampicillin, 100 μg/mL
  Growth temperature: 37°C
  Growth strain: DH5alpha
  Copy number: High Copy
Gene/Insert
  Gene/Insert name: None
Terms and licenses: Academic/Nonprofit Terms; Industry Terms: Not Available to Industry
Depositor comments: Cloning of sgRNA targeting sequence into BbsI cassette. Please visit https://www.biorxiv.org/content/10.1101/2021.03.29.437496v2 for bioRxiv preprint.
How to cite: pLib6.4B-Cquin_728 was a gift from Norbert Perrimon (Addgene plasmid # 176670 ; http://n2t.net/addgene:176670 ; RRID:Addgene_176670)
